Addgene plasmid #140103: pDECKO_mCherry_FURIN
Purpose: CRISPR-Cas9 library validation
Depositing lab: Roderic Guigo. Depositing organization: Centre for Genomic Regulation (CRG). Publication: Paired guide RNA CRISPR-Cas9 screening for protein-coding genes and lncRNAs involved in transdifferentiation of human B-cells to macrophages. Arnan C, Ullrich S, Pulido-Quetglas C, Nurtdinov R, Esteban A, Blanco-Fernandez J, Aparicio-Prat E, Johnson R, Perez-Lluch S, Guigo R. BMC Genomics. 2022 May 26;23(1):402. doi: 10.1186/s12864-022-08612-7. PubMed 35619054.
Backbone
  Vector backbone: pDECKO_mCherry
  Vector type: Lentiviral
  Selectable markers: Puromycin
Growth in bacteria
  Bacterial resistance: Ampicillin, 100 μg/mL
  Growth temperature: 37°C
  Growth strain: NEB Stable
  Copy number: High Copy
Gene/Insert
  Gene/Insert name: gRNA1+scaffold+H1promoter+gRNA2
  gRNA/shRNA sequence: 2 guide RNAs againsts lncRNA FURIN
  Species: H. sapiens (human)
  Promoter: gRNA1 under U6 and gRNA2 under H1
  Cloning method: Gibson Cloning
  Sequencing primers: 5′ GTACAAAATACGTGACGTAG
Terms and licenses: Academic/Nonprofit Terms; Industry Terms: Not Available to Industry
How to cite: pDECKO_mCherry_FURIN was a gift from Roderic Guigo (Addgene plasmid # 140103 ; http://n2t.net/addgene:140103 ; RRID:Addgene_140103)
