[The description below was written by a language model from this plasmid's Addgene catalogue record and pLannotate feature annotations shown in this document.]
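Description:
pDECKO_mCherry_FURIN is a third-generation-style, self-inactivating HIV-1 lentiviral plasmid built on the pDECKO_mCherry backbone for delivering a pair of CRISPR guide RNAs into human cells. It is propagated in E. coli through a high-copy ColE1/pUC origin with ampicillin selection (AmpR), and it also carries an f1 ori and an SV40 ori along with remnants of a lac/lacZα cloning region. The viral portion comprises an RSV promoter driving a truncated 5' LTR, the Ψ packaging signal with a gag fragment, the RRE for Rev-dependent export, a cPPT/CTS, WPRE and a ΔU3 3' LTR followed by an SV40 poly(A) signal. These elements allow the genomic RNA to be packaged when helper functions are supplied in trans, and the integrated provirus is left transcriptionally inactive at its LTRs.

The payload is a Gibson-assembled dual-guide cassette. The human U6 promoter drives gRNA1 fused to an S. pyogenes Cas9 scaffold, and it is followed directly by the human H1 promoter driving gRNA2 with a second scaffold. Expressing two guides from one vector is the DECKO strategy for excising a genomic segment between two Cas9 cut sites, which suits non-coding loci. The record describes the target as the lncRNA FURIN in human. Cas9 itself is not encoded and must be provided separately.

Downstream, an EF-1α core promoter with its intron A drives puromycin N-acetyltransferase followed by mCherry. This permits both drug selection and fluorescent tracking of transduced cells, although the linker joining the two coding sequences is not annotated. The stated purpose is validation of hits from a paired-guide CRISPR-Cas9 library screen.
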