Features (pLannotate 1.2.2; 32 found; start..end, strand, type, name):
     97..118     +  protein_bind   CAP binding site: CAP binding activates transcription in the presence of cAMP. E. coli catabolite activator protein
    133..163     +  promoter       lac promoter: promoter for the E. coli lac operon
    171..187     +  protein_bind   lac operator: The lac repressor binds to the lac operator to inhibit transcription in E. coli. This inhibition can be relieved by adding lactose or isopropyl-β-D-thiogalactopyranoside (IPTG). lac repressor encoded by lacI
    232..250     +  promoter       T3 promoter: promoter for bacteriophage T3 RNA polymerase
    278..504     +  promoter       RSV promoter: Rous sarcoma virus enhancer/promoter
    505..685     +  LTR            5' LTR (truncated): truncated 5' long terminal repeat (LTR) from HIV-1
    732..857     +  misc_feature   HIV-1 Ψ: packaging signal of human immunodeficiency virus type 1
    841..1204    +  CDS            HIV-1 gag (fragment): gag protein from human immunodeficiency virus 1; gag
   1350..1583    +  misc_feature   RRE: The Rev response element (RRE) of HIV-1 allows for Rev-dependent mRNA export from the nucleus to the cytoplasm.
   1960..1986    +  CDS            Rev (fragment): human immunodeficiency virus 1 (HIV-1) Rev protein; rev; enhances nuclear export of unspliced and incompletely spliced viral mRNAs
   1990..2230    +  promoter       U6 promoter: RNA polymerase III promoter for human U6 snRNA
   2260..2335    +  misc_RNA       gRNA scaffold: guide RNA scaffold for the Streptococcus pyogenes CRISPR/Cas9 system
   2342..2556    +  promoter       H1 promoter: human H1 RNA promoter
   2585..2660    +  misc_RNA       gRNA scaffold: guide RNA scaffold for the Streptococcus pyogenes CRISPR/Cas9 system
   2716..2833    +  misc_feature   cPPT/CTS: central polypurine tract and central termination sequence of HIV-1
   2899..2965    +  CDS            small t antigen (fragment): SV40 (simian virus 40) small t antigen
   2991..3202    +  promoter       EF-1α core promoter: core promoter for human elongation factor EF-1α
   3203..4141    +  intron         EF-1α intron A: intron upstream of the start codon of human EF-1α
   4163..4759    +  CDS            PuroR (fragment): puromycin N-acetyltransferase; pac from Streptomyces; confers resistance to puromycin
   4835..5542    +  CDS            mCherry: mCherry is a basic (constitutively fluorescent) red fluorescent protein published in 2004, derived from Discosoma sp.. It is reported to be a very rapidly-maturing monomer with low acid sensitivity.
   5561..6149    +  misc_feature   WPRE: woodchuck hepatitis virus posttranscriptional regulatory element
   6200..6219    +  misc_feature   cPPT/CTS (fragment): central polypurine tract and central termination sequence of HIV-1
   6221..6454    +  LTR            3' LTR (ΔU3): self-inactivating 3' long terminal repeat (LTR) from HIV-1
   6532..6653    +  polyA_signal   SV40 poly(A) signal: SV40 polyadenylation signal
   6693..6828    +  rep_origin     SV40 ori: SV40 origin of replication
   6849..6867    -  promoter       T7 promoter: promoter for bacteriophage T7 RNA polymerase
   6875..7030    +  CDS            lacZα (fragment): LacZα fragment of β-galactosidase; lacZ fragment
   7035..7463    +  rep_origin     f1 ori (sequence partly withheld): f1 bacteriophage origin of replication; arrow indicates direction of (+) strand synthesis
   7516..7620    +  promoter       AmpR promoter: bla
   7621..8481    +  CDS            AmpR: β-lactamase; bla; confers resistance to ampicillin, carbenicillin, and related antibiotics
   8652..9240    +  rep_origin     ori: high-copy-number ColE1/pMB1/pBR322/pUC origin of replication
   9423..84      +  CDS            lacI (fragment) (across the origin): lac repressor; lacI; The lac repressor binds to the lac operator to inhibit transcription in E. coli. This inhibition can be relieved by adding lactose or isopropyl-β-D-thiogalactopyranoside (IPTG).
>Addgene plasmid #140103 | pDECKO_mCherry_FURIN | addgene full sequence | sequence record 305733 | Addgene NGS Result
ACGCAAACCGCCTCTCCCCGCGCGTTGGCCGATTCATTAATGCAGCTGGCACGACAGGTTTCCCGACTGG
AAAGCGGGCAGTGAGCGCAACGCAATTAATGTGAGTTAGCTCACTCATTAGGCACCCCAGGCTTTACACT
TTATGCTTCCGGCTCGTATGTTGTGTGGAATTGTGAGCGGATAACAATTTCACACAGGAAACAGCTATGA
CCATGATTACGCCAAGCGCGCAATTAACCCTCACTAAAGGGAACAAAAGCTGGAGCTGCAAGCTTAATGT
AGTCTTATGCAATACTCTTGTAGTCTTGCAACATGGTAACGATGAGTTAGCAACATGCCTTACAAGGAGA
GAAAAAGCACCGTGCATGCCGATTGGTGGAAGTAAGGTGGTACGATCGTGCCTTATTAGGAAGGCAACAG
ACGGGTCTGACATGGATTGGACGAACCACTGAATTGCCGCATTGCAGAGATATTGTATTTAAGTGCCTAG
CTCGATACATAAACGGGTCTCTCTGGTTAGACCAGATCTGAGCCTGGGAGCTCTCTGGCTAACTAGGGAA
CCCACTGCTTAAGCCTCAATAAAGCTTGCCTTGAGTGCTTCAAGTAGTGTGTGCCCGTCTGTTGTGTGAC
TCTGGTAACTAGAGATCCCTCAGACCCTTTTAGTCAGTGTGGAAAATCTCTAGCAGTGGCGCCCGAACAG
GGACTTGAAAGCGAAAGGGAAACCAGAGGAGCTCTCTCGACGCAGGACTCGGCTTGCTGAAGCGCGCACG
GCAAGAGGCGAGGGGCGGCGACTGGTGAGTACGCCAAAAATTTTGACTAGCGGAGGCTAGAAGGAGAGAG
ATGGGTGCGAGAGCGTCAGTATTAAGCGGGGGAGAATTAGATCGCGATGGGAAAAAATTCGGTTAAGGCC
AGGGGGAAAGAAAAAATATAAATTAAAACATATAGTATGGGCAAGCAGGGAGCTAGAACGATTCGCAGTT
AATCCTGGCCTGTTAGAAACATCAGAAGGCTGTAGACAAATACTGGGACAGCTACAACCATCCCTTCAGA
CAGGATCAGAAGAACTTAGATCATTATATAATACAGTAGCAACCCTCTATTGTGTGCATCAAAGGATAGA
GATAAAAGACACCAAGGAAGCTTTAGACAAGATAGAGGAAGAGCAAAACAAAAGTAAGACCACCGCACAG
CAAGCGGCCGCTGATCTTCAGACCTGGAGGAGGAGATATGAGGGACAATTGGAGAAGTGAATTATATAAA
TATAAAGTAGTAAAAATTGAACCATTAGGAGTAGCACCCACCAAGGCAAAGAGAAGAGTGGTGCAGAGAG
AAAAAAGAGCAGTGGGAATAGGAGCTTTGTTCCTTGGGTTCTTGGGAGCAGCAGGAAGCACTATGGGCGC
AGCGTCAATGACGCTGACGGTACAGGCCAGACAATTATTGTCTGGTATAGTGCAGCAGCAGAACAATTTG
CTGAGGGCTATTGAGGCGCAACAGCATCTGTTGCAACTCACAGTCTGGGGCATCAAGCAGCTCCAGGCAA
GAATCCTGGCTGTGGAAAGATACCTAAAGGATCAACAGCTCCTGGGGATTTGGGGTTGCTCTGGAAAACT
CATTTGCACCACTGCTGTGCCTTGGAATGCTAGTTGGAGTAATAAATCTCTGGAACAGATTTGGAATCAC
ACGACCTGGATGGAGTGGGACAGAGAAATTAACAATTACACAAGCTTAATACACTCCTTAATTGAAGAAT
CGCAAAACCAGCAAGAAAAGAATGAACAAGAATTATTGGAATTAGATAAATGGGCAAGTTTGTGGAATTG
GTTTAACATAACAAATTGGCTGTGGTATATAAAATTATTCATAATGATAGTAGGAGGCTTGGTAGGTTTA
AGAATAGTTTTTGCTGTACTTTCTATAGTGAATAGAGTTAGGCAGGGATATTCACCATTATCGTTTCAGA
CCCACCTCCCAACCCCGAGGGGACCCAGAGAGGGCCTATTTCCCATGATTCCTTCATATTTGCATATACG
ATACAAGGCTGTTAGAGAGATAATTAGAATTAATTTGACTGTAAACACAAAGATATTAGTACAAAATACG
TGACGTAGAAAGTAATAATTTCTTGGGTAGTTTGCAGTTTTAAAATTATGTTTTAAAATGGACTATCATA
TGCTTACCGTAACTTGAAAGTATTTCGATTTCTTGGCTTTATATATCTTGTGGAAAGGACGAAACACCGG
AGGCCCTGGTTGCTATGGGGTTTTAGAGCTAGAAATAGCAAGTTAAAATAAGGCTAGTCCGTTATCAACT
TGAAAAAGTGGCACCGAGTCGGTGCTTTTTTGAACGCTGACGTCATCAACCCGCTCCAAGGAATCGCGGG
CCCAGTGTCACTAGGCGGGAACACCCAGCGCGCGTGCGCCCTGGCAGGAAGATGGCTGTGAGGGACAGGG
GAGTGGCGCCCTGCAATATTTGCATGTCGCTATGTGTTCTGGGAAATCACCATAAACGTGAAATGTCTTT
GGATTTGGGAGTCTTATAAGTTCTGTATGAGACCACTCTTTCCCAGAAGGTCTTCACCAACACGGTTTTA
GAGCTAGAAATAGCAAGTTAAAATAAGGCTAGTCCGTTATCAACTTGAAAAAGTGGCACCGAGTCGGTGC
TTTTTTAAGCTTGGCGTAACTAGATCTTGAGACAAATGGCAGTATTCATCCACAATTTTAAAAGAAAAGG
GGGGATTGGGGGGTACAGTGCAGGGGAAAGAATAGTAGACATAATAGCAACAGACATACAAACTAAAGAA
TTACAAAAACAAATTACAAAAATTCAAAATTTTCGGGTTTATTACAGGGACAGCAGAGATCCACTTTGGC
GCCGGCTCGAGGGGGCCCGGGTGCAAAGATGGATAAAGTTTTAAACAGAGAGGAATCTTTGCAGCTAATG
GACCTTCTAGGTCTTGAAAGGAGTGGGAATTGGCTCCGGTGCCCGTCAGTGGGCAGAGCGCACATCGCCC
ACAGTCCCCGAGAAGTTGGGGGGAGGGGTCGGCAATTGATCCGGTGCCTAGAGAAGGTGGCGCGGGGTAA
ACTGGGAAAGTGATGTCGTGTACTGGCTCCGCCTTTTTCCCGAGGGTGGGGGAGAACCGTATATAAGTGC
AGTAGTCGCCGTGAACGTTCTTTTTCGCAACGGGTTTGCCGCCAGAACACAGGTAAGTGCCGTGTGTGGT
TCCCGCGGGCCTGGCCTCTTTACGGGTTATGGCCCTTGCGTGCCTTGAATTACTTCCACCTGGCTGCAGT
ACGTGATTCTTGATCCCGAGCTTCGGGTTGGAAGTGGGTGGGAGAGTTCGAGGCCTTGCGCTTAAGGAGC
CCCTTCGCCTCGTGCTTGAGTTGAGGCCTGGCCTGGGCGCTGGGGCCGCCGCGTGCGAATCTGGTGGCAC
CTTCGCGCCTGTCTCGCTGCTTTCGATAAGTCTCTAGCCATTTAAAATTTTTGATGACCTGCTGCGACGC
TTTTTTTCTGGCAAGATAGTCTTGTAAATGCGGGCCAAGATCTGCACACTGGTATTTCGGTTTTTGGGGC
CGCGGGCGGCGACGGGGCCCGTGCGTCCCAGCGCACATGTTCGGCGAGGCGGGGCCTGCGAGCGCGGCCA
CCGAGAATCGGACGGGGGTAGTCTCAAGCTGGCCGGCCTGCTCTGGTGCCTGGCCTCGCGCCGCCGTGTA
TCGCCCCGCCCTGGGCGGCAAGGCTGGCCCGGTCGGCACCAGTTGCGTGAGCGGAAAGATGGCCGCTTCC
CGGCCCTGCTGCAGGGAGCTCAAAATGGAGGACGCGGCGCTCGGGAGAGCGGGCGGGTGAGTCACCCACA
CAAAGGAAAAGGGCCTTTCCGTCCTCAGCCGTCGCTTCATGTGACTCCACGGAGTACCGGGCGCCGTCCA
GGCACCTCGATTAGTTCTCGAGCTTTTGGAGTACGTCGTCTTTAGGTTGGGGGGAGGGGTTTTATGCGAT
GGAGTTTCCCCACACTGAGTGGGTGGAGACTGAAGTTAGGCCAGCTTGGCACTTGATGTAATTCTCCTTG
GAATTTGCCCTTTTTGAGTTTGGATCTTGGTTCATTCTCAAGCCTCAGACAGTGGTTCAAAGTTTTTTTC
TTCCATTTCAGGTGTCGTGACGTACGGCCACCATGACCGAGTACAAGCCCACGGTGCGCCTCGCCACCCG
CGACGACGTCCCCAGGGCCGTACGCACCCTCGCCGCCGCGTTCGCCGACTACCCCGCCACGCGCCACACC
GTCGATCCGGACCGCCACATCGAGCGGGTCACCGAGCTGCAAGAACTCTTCCTCACGCGCGTCGGGCTCG
ACATCGGCAAGGTGTGGGTCGCGGACGACGGCGCCGCCGTGGCGGTCTGGACCACGCCGGAGAGCGTCGA
AGCGGGGGCGGTGTTCGCCGAGATCGGCCCGCGCATGGCCGAGTTGAGCGGTTCCCGGCTGGCCGCGCAG
CAACAGATGGAAGGCCTCCTGGCGCCGCACCGGCCCAAGGAGCCCGCGTGGTTCCTGGCCACCGTCGGAG
TCTCGCCCGACCACCAGGGCAAGGGTCTGGGCAGCGCCGTCGTGCTCCCCGGAGTGGAGGCGGCCGAGCG
CGCCGGGGTGCCCGCCTTCCTGGAGACCTCCGCGCCCCGCAACCTCCCCTTCTACGAGCGGCTCGGCTTC
ACCGTCACCGCCGACGTCGAGGTGCCCGAAGGACCGCGCACCTGGTGCATGACCCGCAAGCCCGGTGCCG
GATCGGGAGAGGGCAGAGGAAGTCTGCTAACATGCGGTGACGTCGAGGAGAATCCTGGCCCACCGGTCGC
CACCATGGTGAGCAAGGGCGAGGAGGATAACATGGCCATCATCAAGGAGTTCATGCGCTTCAAGGTGCAC
ATGGAGGGCTCCGTGAACGGCCACGAGTTCGAGATCGAGGGCGAGGGCGAGGGCCGCCCCTACGAGGGCA
CCCAGACCGCCAAGCTGAAGGTGACCAAGGGTGGCCCCCTGCCCTTCGCCTGGGACATCCTGTCCCCTCA
GTTCATGTACGGCTCCAAGGCCTACGTGAAGCACCCCGCCGACATCCCCGACTACTTGAAGCTGTCCTTC
CCCGAGGGCTTCAAGTGGGAGCGCGTGATGAACTTCGAGGACGGCGGCGTGGTGACCGTGACCCAGGACT
CCTCCCTGCAGGACGGCGAGTTCATCTACAAGGTGAAGCTGCGCGGCACCAACTTCCCCTCCGACGGCCC
CGTAATGCAGAAGAAGACCATGGGCTGGGAGGCCTCCTCCGAGCGGATGTACCCCGAGGACGGCGCCCTG
AAGGGCGAGATCAAGCAGAGGCTGAAGCTGAAGGACGGCGGCCACTACGACGCTGAGGTCAAGACCACCT
ACAAGGCCAAGAAGCCCGTGCAGCTGCCCGGCGCCTACAACGTCAACATCAAGTTGGACATCACCTCCCA
CAACGAGGACTACACCATCGTGGAACAGTACGAACGCGCCGAGGGCCGCCACTCCACCGGCGGCATGGAC
GAGCTGTACAAGTAAACGCGTTAAGTCGACAATCAACCTCTGGATTACAAAATTTGTGAAAGATTGACTG
GTATTCTTAACTATGTTGCTCCTTTTACGCTATGTGGATACGCTGCTTTAATGCCTTTGTATCATGCTAT
TGCTTCCCGTATGGCTTTCATTTTCTCCTCCTTGTATAAATCCTGGTTGCTGTCTCTTTATGAGGAGTTG
TGGCCCGTTGTCAGGCAACGTGGCGTGGTGTGCACTGTGTTTGCTGACGCAACCCCCACTGGTTGGGGCA
TTGCCACCACCTGTCAGCTCCTTTCCGGGACTTTCGCTTTCCCCCTCCCTATTGCCACGGCGGAACTCAT
CGCCGCCTGCCTTGCCCGCTGCTGGACAGGGGCTCGGCTGTTGGGCACTGACAATTCCGTGGTGTTGTCG
GGGAAATCATCGTCCTTTCCTTGGCTGCTCGCCTGTGTTGCCACCTGGATTCTGCGCGGGACGTCCTTCT
GCTACGTCCCTTCGGCCCTCAATCCAGCGGACCTTCCTTCCCGCGGCCTGCTGCCGGCTCTGCGGCCTCT
TCCGCGTCTTCGCCTTCGCCCTCAGACGAGTCGGATCTCCCTTTGGGCCGCCTCCCCGCGTCGACTTTAA
GACCAATGACTTACAAGGCAGCTGTAGATCTTAGCCACTTTTTAAAAGAAAAGGGGGGACTGGAAGGGCT
AATTCACTCCCAACGAAGACAAGATCTGCTTTTTGCTTGTACTGGGTCTCTCTGGTTAGACCAGATCTGA
GCCTGGGAGCTCTCTGGCTAACTAGGGAACCCACTGCTTAAGCCTCAATAAAGCTTGCCTTGAGTGCTTC
AAGTAGTGTGTGCCCGTCTGTTGTGTGACTCTGGTAACTAGAGATCCCTCAGACCCTTTTAGTCAGTGTG
GAAAATCTCTAGCAGTACGTATAGTAGTTCATGTCATCTTATTATTCAGTATTTATAACTTGCAAAGAAA
TGAATATCAGAGAGTGAGAGGAACTTGTTTATTGCAGCTTATAATGGTTACAAATAAAGCAATAGCATCA
CAAATTTCACAAATAAAGCATTTTTTTCACTGCATTCTAGTTGTGGTTTGTCCAAACTCATCAATGTATC
TTATCATGTCTGGCTCTAGCTATCCCGCCCCTAACTCCGCCCATCCCGCCCCTAACTCCGCCCAGTTCCG
CCCATTCTCCGCCCCATGGCTGACTAATTTTTTTTATTTATGCAGAGGCCGAGGCCGCCTCGGCCTCTGA
GCTATTCCAGAAGTAGTGAGGAGGCTTTTTTGGAGGCCTAGGGACGTACCCAATTCGCCCTATAGTGAGT
CGTATTACGCGCGCTCACTGGCCGTCGTTTTACAACGTCGTGACTGGGAAAACCCTGGCGTTACCCAACT
TAATCGCCTTGCAGCACATCCCCCTTTCGCCAGCTGGCGTAATAGCGAAGAGGCCCGCACCGATCGCCCT
TCCCAACAGTTGCGCAGCCTGAATGGCGAATGGG
[124 nt withheld, positions 7035-7158]
C
[91 nt withheld, positions 7160-7250]
A
[49 nt withheld, positions 7252-7300]
CCTTTGACGTTGGAGTCCACGTTCTTT
[37 nt withheld, positions 7328-7364]
ACCCTATCTCGGTCTATTCTTTTGATTTATAAGGGATTTTGCCGATTTCGGCCTATTGGTTAAAAAATGA
GCTGATTTAACAAAAATTTAACGCGAATTTTAACAAAATATTAACGCTTACAATTTAGGTGGCACTTTTC
GGGGAAATGTGCGCGGAACCCCTATTTGTTTATTTTTCTAAATACATTCAAATATGTATCCGCTCATGAG
ACAATAACCCTGATAAATGCTTCAATAATATTGAAAAAGGAAGAGTATGAGTATTCAACATTTCCGTGTC
GCCCTTATTCCCTTTTTTGCGGCATTTTGCCTTCCTGTTTTTGCTCACCCAGAAACGCTGGTGAAAGTAA
AAGATGCTGAAGATCAGTTGGGTGCACGAGTGGGTTACATCGAACTGGATCTCAACAGCGGTAAGATCCT
TGAGAGTTTTCGCCCCGAAGAACGTTTTCCAATGATGAGCACTTTTAAAGTTCTGCTATGTGGCGCGGTA
TTATCCCGTATTGACGCCGGGCAAGAGCAACTCGGTCGCCGCATACACTATTCTCAGAATGACTTGGTTG
AGTACTCACCAGTCACAGAAAAGCATCTTACGGATGGCATGACAGTAAGAGAATTATGCAGTGCTGCCAT
AACCATGAGTGATAACACTGCGGCCAACTTACTTCTGACAACGATCGGAGGACCGAAGGAGCTAACCGCT
TTTTTGCACAACATGGGGGATCATGTAACTCGCCTTGATCGTTGGGAACCGGAGCTGAATGAAGCCATAC
CAAACGACGAGCGTGACACCACGATGCCTGTAGCAATGGCAACAACGTTGCGCAAACTATTAACTGGCGA
ACTACTTACTCTAGCTTCCCGGCAACAATTAATAGACTGGATGGAGGCGGATAAAGTTGCAGGACCACTT
CTGCGCTCGGCCCTTCCGGCTGGCTGGTTTATTGCTGATAAATCTGGAGCCGGTGAGCGTGGGTCTCGCG
GTATCATTGCAGCACTGGGGCCAGATGGTAAGCCCTCCCGTATCGTAGTTATCTACACGACGGGGAGTCA
GGCAACTATGGATGAACGAAATAGACAGATCGCTGAGATAGGTGCCTCACTGATTAAGCATTGGTAACTG
TCAGACCAAGTTTACTCATATATACTTTAGATTGATTTAAAACTTCATTTTTAATTTAAAAGGATCTAGG
TGAAGATCCTTTTTGATAATCTCATGACCAAAATCCCTTAACGTGAGTTTTCGTTCCACTGAGCGTCAGA
CCCCGTAGAAAAGATCAAAGGATCTTCTTGAGATCCTTTTTTTCTGCGCGTAATCTGCTGCTTGCAAACA
AAAAAACCACCGCTACCAGCGGTGGTTTGTTTGCCGGATCAAGAGCTACCAACTCTTTTTCCGAAGGTAA
CTGGCTTCAGCAGAGCGCAGATACCAAATACTGTTCTTCTAGTGTAGCCGTAGTTAGGCCACCACTTCAA
GAACTCTGTAGCACCGCCTACATACCTCGCTCTGCTAATCCTGTTACCAGTGGCTGCTGCCAGTGGCGAT
AAGTCGTGTCTTACCGGGTTGGACTCAAGACGATAGTTACCGGATAAGGCGCAGCGGTCGGGCTGAACGG
GGGGTTCGTGCACACAGCCCAGCTTGGAGCGAACGACCTACACCGAACTGAGATACCTACAGCGTGAGCT
ATGAGAAAGCGCCACGCTTCCCGAAGGGAGAAAGGCGGACAGGTATCCGGTAAGCGGCAGGGTCGGAACA
GGAGAGCGCACGAGGGAGCTTCCAGGGGGAAACGCCTGGTATCTTTATAGTCCTGTCGGGTTTCGCCACC
TCTGACTTGAGCGTCGATTTTTGTGATGCTCGTCAGGGGGGCGGAGCCTATGGAAAAACGCCAGCAACGC
GGCCTTTTTACGGTTCCTGGCCTTTTGCTGGCCTTTTGCTCACATGTTCTTTCCTGCGTTATCCCCTGAT
TCTGTGGATAACCGTATTACCGCCTTTGAGTGAGCTGATACCGCTCGCCGCAGCCGAACGACCGAGCGCA
GCGAGTCAGTGAGCGAGGAAGCGGAAGAGCGCCCAAT
