>Addgene plasmid #140103 | pDECKO_mCherry_FURIN | depositor partial sequence | sequence record 271581 | GTACAAAATACGTGACGTAG
TTNCCTGGGGTAGTTTGCAGTTTTAAATTATGTTTTAAAATGGACTATCATATGCTTACCGTAACTTGAA
AGTATTTCGATTTCTTGGCTTTATATATCTTGTGGAAAGGACGAAACACCGGAGGCCCTGGTTGCTATGG
GGTTTTAGAGCTAGAAATAGCAAGTTAAAATAAGGCTAGTCCGTTATCAACTTGAAAAAGTGGCACCGAG
TCGGTGCTTTTTTGAACGCTGACGTCATCAACCCGCTCCAAGGAATCGCGGGCCCAGTGTCACTAGGCGG
GAACACCCAGCGCGCGTGCGCCCTGGCAGGAAGATGGCTGTGAGGGACAGGGGAGTGGCGCCCTGCAATA
TTTGCATGTCGCTATGTGTTCTGGGAAATCACCATAAACGTGAAATGTCTTTGGATTTGGGAGTCTTATA
AGTTCTGTATGAGACCACTCTTTCCCAGAAGGTCTTCACCAACACGGTTTTAGAGCTAGAAATAGCAAGT
TAAAATAAGGCTAGTCCGTTATCAACTTGAAAAAGTGGCACCGAGTCGGTGCTTTTTTAAGCTTGGCGTA
ACTAGATCTTGAGACAAATGGCAGTATTCATCCACAATTTTAAAAGAAAAGGGGGGATTGGGGGGTACAG
TGCAGGGGAAAGAATAGTAGACATAATAGCAACAGACATACAAACTAAAGAATTACAAAAACAAATTACA
